>Addgene plasmid #194093 | NcCas9 | addgene full sequence | sequence record 381538 | Addgene NGS Result
ATATGCCAAGTACGCCCCCTATTGACGTCAATGACGGTAAATGGCCCGCCTGGCATTATGCCCAGTACAT
GACCTTATGGGACTTTCCTACTTGGCAGTACATCTACGTATTAGTCATCGCTATTACCATGGTGATGCGG
TTTTGGCAGTACATCAATGGGCGTGGATAGCGGTTTGACTCACGGGGATTTCCAAGTCTCCACCCCATTG
ACGTCAATGGGAGTTTGTTTTGGCACCAAAATCAACGGGACTTTCCAAAATGTCGTAACAACTCCGCCCC
ATTGACGCAAATGGGCGGTAGGCGTGTACGGTGGGAGGTCTATATAAGCAGAGCTGGTTTAGTGAACCGT
CAGATCCGCTAGAGATCCGCGGCCGCTAATACGACTCACTATAGGGAGAGCCGCCACCATGAAACGGACA
GCCGACGGAAGCGAGTTCGAGTCACCAAAGAAGAAGCGGAAAGTCGCCGCCTTCAAACCAAACCCTATGA
ACTACATCCTGGGGCTGGACATCGGAATCGCAAGCGTGGGCTGGGCTATCGTGGAAATCGACGAGGAGGA
GAACCCAATCCGGCTGATCGACCTGGGCGTGAGAGTGTTTGAGAGGGCAGAGGTGCCAAAGACCGGCGAT
TCCCTGGCAGCAGCACGGAGACTGGCACGGTCTGTGAGGCGCCTGACACGGAGAAGGGCACACAGACTGC
TGAGGGCACGCCGGCTGCTGAAGAGAGAGGGCGTGCTGCAGGCAGCAGACTTCGATGAGAACGGCCTGAT
CAAGAGCCTGCCTAATACCCCATGGCAGCTGAGAGCAGCCGCCCTGGACAGGAAGCTGACACCACTGGAG
TGGTCCGCCGTGCTGCTGCACCTGATCAAGCACCGCGGCTACCTGTCTCAGCGGAAGAATGAGGGCGAGA
CAGCCGATAAGGAGCTGGGCGCCCTGCTGAAGGGAGTGGCCGACAACACACACGCACTGCAGACCGGCGA
CTTCCGGACACCTGCAGAGCTGGCCCTGAATAAGTTCGAGAAGGAGAGCGGACACATCAGGAACCAGAGG
GGCGACTATTCCCACACCTTCAACCGCAAGGATCTGCAGGCCGAGCTGAATCTGCTGTTTGAGAAGCAGA
AGGAGTTCGGCAATCCTCACGTGTCCGACGGCCTGAAGGAGGGCATCGAGACACTGCTGATGACCCAGAG
GCCAGCCCTGTCTGGCGATGCAGTGCAGAAGATGCTGGGCCACTGCACATTTGAGCCCACCGAGCCTAAG
GCCGCCAAGAACACCTACACAGCCGAGAGGTTCGTGTGGCTGACAAAGCTGAACAATCTGAGGATCCTGG
AGCAGGGAAGCGAGAGGCCTCTGACCGACACAGAGAGGGCCACCCTGATGGATGAGCCATACAGGAAGTC
CAAGCTGACATATGCACAGGCAAGGAAGCTGCTGGACCTGGACGATACCGCCTTCTTTAAGGGCCTGAGA
TACGGCAAGGATAATGCCGAGGCCTCTACACTGATGGAGATGAAGGCCTATCACGCCATCAGCCGCGCCC
TGGAGAAGGAGGGCCTGAAGGACAAGAAGTCTCCTCTGAACCTGAGCCCAGAGCTGCAGGATGAGATCGG
CACCGCCTTTTCCCTGTTCAAGACCGACGAGGACATCACAGGCCGCCTGAAGGACAGGGTGCAGCCTGAG
ATCCTGGAGGCCCTGCTGAAGCACATCTCTTTTGATAAGTTCGTGCAGATCAGCCTGAAGGCCCTGAGAA
GGATCGTGCCACTGATGGAGCAGGGCAATCGCTACGACGAGGCCTGCACCGAGATCTACGGCGATCACTA
TGGCAAGAAGAACACAGAGGAGAAGATCTATCTGCCCCCTATCCCAGCCGACGAGATCAGAAATCCAGTG
GTGCTGAGGGCCCTGAGCCAGGCACGCAAAGTGATCAACGGAGTGGTGCGCCGGTACGGCTCCCCCGCAA
GGATCCACATCGAGACAGCCAGAGAAGTGGGCAAGTCTTTTAAGGACCGGAAGGAGATCGAGAAGAGACA
GGAGGAGAATAGAAAGGATAGGGAGAAGAGCGCCGCCAAGTTCAGGGAGTACTTTCCCAACTTCGTGGGC
GAGCCTAAGTCCAAGGACATCCTGAAGCTGCGCCTGTACGAGCAGCAGCACGGCAAGTGTCTGTATAGCG
GCAAGGAGATCAACCTGGGCCGGCTGAATGAGAAGGGCTATGTGGAGATCGATCACGCCCTGCCCTTTAG
CAGAACCTGGGACGATTCCTTCAACAATAAGGTGCTGGCCCTGGGCTCTGAGAACCAGAATAAGGGCAAT
CAGACACCATACGAGTATTTCAACGGCAAGGACAATAGCAGGGAGTGGCAGGAGTTTAAGGCAAGGGTGG
AGACAAGCAGGTTCCCACGGTCTAAGAAGCAGCGGATCCTGCTGCAGAAGTTTGACGAGGATGGCTTCAA
GGAGAGAAACCTGAATGACACCAGATACATCAACAGGTTTCTGTGCCAGTTCGTGGCCGATCACATGCTG
CTGACCGGCAAGGGCAAGAGAAGGGTGTTTGCCTCCAACGGCCAGATCACAAATCTGCTGAGGGGCTTCT
GGGGCCTGAGAAAGGTGAGGGCAGAGAATGACAGGCACCACGCACTGGATGCAGTGGTGGTGGCATGTAG
CACCATCGCCATGCAGCAGAAGATCACACGCTTTGTGCGGTATAAGGAGATGAACGCCTTCGACGGCAAG
ACCATCGATAAGGAGACAGGCGAGGTGCTGCACCAGAAGGCCCACTTTCCACAGCCCTGGGAGTTCTTTG
CCCAGGAAGTGATGATCCGGGTGTTTGGCAAGCCAGACGGCAAGCCCGAGTTCGAGGAGGCCGATACCCC
AGAGAAGCTGCGGACACTGCTGGCAGAGAAGCTGAGCTCCAGACCTGAGGCCGTGCACAAGTACGTGACC
CCTCTGTTCATCTCCCGCGCCCCAAATCGGAAGATGTCTGGCCAGGGCCACATGGAGACAGTGAAGTCTG
CCAAGCGGCTGGACGAGGGCATCAGCGTGCTGAGAGTGCCCCTGACACAGCTGAAGCTGAAGGATCTGGA
GAAGATGGTGAACCGCGAGCGGGAGCCTAAGCTGTATGAGGCCCTGAAGGCCAGACTGGAGGCCCACAAG
GACGATCCCGCCAAGGCCTTTGCCGAGCCTTTCTACAAGTATGACAAGGCCGGCAATCGGACCCAGCAGG
TGAAGGCCGTGAGAGTGGAGCAGGTGCAGAAGACAGGCGTGTGGGTGCACAACCACAATGGCATCGCCGA
CAACGCCACAATCGTGCGGGTGGACGTGTTCGAGAAGGGCGGCAAGTACTATCTGGTGCCAATCTACTCC
TGGCAGGTGGCAAAGGGAATCCTGCCAGACAGAGCCGTGGTGCAGGGCAAGGACGAGGAGGATTGGACCG
TGATGGACGATTCTTTCGAGTTTAAGTTCGTGCTGTACGCCAACGACCTGATCAAGCTGACCGCCAAGAA
GAATGAGTTTCTGGGCTATTTCGTGTCTCTGAACAGGGCAACAGGAGCAATCGACATCAGGACCCACGAC
ACAGATAGCACCAAGGGCAAGAACGGCATCTTTCAGAGCGTGGGCGTGAAGACCGCCCTGTCCTTCCAGA
AGTATCAGATTGACGAACTGGGAAAAGAGATTAGACCCTGTAGGCTGAAAAAGAGACCACCTGTGAGATC
TGGCGGCTCAAAAAGAACCGCCGACGGCAGCGAATTCGAGCCCAAGAAGAAGAGGAAAGTCTAACCGGTC
ATCATCACCATCACCATTGAGTTTAAACCCGCTGATCAGCCTCGACTGTGCCTTCTAGTTGCCAGCCATC
TGTTGTTTGCCCCTCCCCCGTGCCTTCCTTGACCCTGGAAGGTGCCACTCCCACTGTCCTTTCCTAATAA
AATGAGGAAATTGCATCGCATTGTCTGAGTAGGTGTCATTCTATTCTGGGGGGTGGGGTGGGGCAGGACA
GCAAGGGGGAGGATTGGGAAGACAATAGCAGGCATGCTGGGGATGCGGTGGGCTCTATGGCTTCTGAGGC
GGAAAGAACCAGCTGGGGCTCGATACCGTCGACCTCTAGCTAGAGCTTGGCGTAATCATGGTCATAGCTG
TTTCCTGTGTGAAATTGTTATCCGCTCACAATTCCACACAACATACGAGCCGGAAGCATAAAGTGTAAAG
CCTAGGGTGCCTAATGAGTGAGCTAACTCACATTAATTGCGTTGCGCTCACTGCCCGCTTTCCAGTCGGG
AAACCTGTCGTGCCAGCTGCATTAATGAATCGGCCAACGCGCGGGGAGAGGCGGTTTGCGTATTGGGCGC
TCTTCCGCTTCCTCGCTCACTGACTCGCTGCGCTCGGTCGTTCGGCTGCGGCGAGCGGTATCAGCTCACT
CAAAGGCGGTAATACGGTTATCCACAGAATCAGGGGATAACGCAGGAAAGAACATGTGAGCAAAAGGCCA
GCAAAAGGCCAGGAACCGTAAAAAGGCCGCGTTGCTGGCGTTTTTCCATAGGCTCCGCCCCCCTGACGAG
CATCACAAAAATCGACGCTCAAGTCAGAGGTGGCGAAACCCGACAGGACTATAAAGATACCAGGCGTTTC
CCCCTGGAAGCTCCCTCGTGCGCTCTCCTGTTCCGACCCTGCCGCTTACCGGATACCTGTCCGCCTTTCT
CCCTTCGGGAAGCGTGGCGCTTTCTCATAGCTCACGCTGTAGGTATCTCAGTTCGGTGTAGGTCGTTCGC
TCCAAGCTGGGCTGTGTGCACGAACCCCCCGTTCAGCCCGACCGCTGCGCCTTATCCGGTAACTATCGTC
TTGAGTCCAACCCGGTAAGACACGACTTATCGCCACTGGCAGCAGCCACTGGTAACAGGATTAGCAGAGC
GAGGTATGTAGGCGGTGCTACAGAGTTCTTGAAGTGGTGGCCTAACTACGGCTACACTAGAAGAACAGTA
TTTGGTATCTGCGCTCTGCTGAAGCCAGTTACCTTCGGAAAAAGAGTTGGTAGCTCTTGATCCGGCAAAC
AAACCACCGCTGGTAGCGGTGGTTTTTTTGTTTGCAAGCAGCAGATTACGCGCAGAAAAAAAGGATCTCA
AGAAGATCCTTTGATCTTTTCTACGGGGTCTGACACTCAGTGGAACGAAAACTCACGTTAAGGGATTTTG
GTCATGAGATTATCAAAAAGGATCTTCACCTAGATCCTTTTAAATTAAAAATGAAGTTTTAAATCAATCT
AAAGTATATATGAGTAAACTTGGTCTGACAGTTACCAATGCTTAATCAGTGAGGCACCTATCTCAGCGAT
CTGTCTATTTCGTTCATCCATAGTTGCCTGACTCCCCGTCGTGTAGATAACTACGATACGGGAGGGCTTA
CCATCTGGCCCCAGTGCTGCAATGATACCGCGAGACCCACGCTCACCGGCTCCAGATTTATCAGCAATAA
ACCAGCCAGCCGGAAGGGCCGAGCGCAGAAGTGGTCCTGCAACTTTATCCGCCTCCATCCAGTCTATTAA
TTGTTGCCGGGAAGCTAGAGTAAGTAGTTCGCCAGTTAATAGTTTGCGCAACGTTGTTGCCATTGCTACA
GGCATCGTGGTGTCACGCTCGTCGTTTGGTATGGCTTCATTCAGCTCCGGTTCCCAACGATCAAGGCGAG
TTACATGATCCCCCATGTTGTGCAAAAAAGCGGTTAGCTCCTTCGGTCCTCCGATCGTTGTCAGAAGTAA
GTTGGCCGCAGTGTTATCACTCATGGTTATGGCAGCACTGCATAATTCTCTTACTGTCATGCCATCCGTA
AGATGCTTTTCTGTGACTGGTGAGTACTCAACCAAGTCATTCTGAGAATAGTGTATGCGGCGACCGAGTT
GCTCTTGCCCGGCGTCAATACGGGATAATACCGCGCCACATAGCAGAACTTTAAAAGTGCTCATCATTGG
AAAACGTTCTTCGGGGCGAAAACTCTCAAGGATCTTACCGCTGTTGAGATCCAGTTCGATGTAACCCACT
CGTGCACCCAACTGATCTTCAGCATCTTTTACTTTCACCAGCGTTTCTGGGTGAGCAAAAACAGGAAGGC
AAAATGCCGCAAAAAAGGGAATAAGGGCGACACGGAAATGTTGAATACTCATACTCTTCCTTTTTCAATA
TTATTGAAGCATTTATCAGGGTTATTGTCTCATGAGCGGATACATATTTGAATGTATTTAGAAAAATAAA
CAAATAGGGGTTCCGCGCACATTTCCCCGAAAAGTGCCACCTGACGTCGACGGATCGGGAGATCGATCTC
CCGATCCCCTAGGGTCGACTCTCAGTACAATCTGCTCTGATGCCGCATAGTTAAGCCAGTATCTGCTCCC
TGCTTGTGTGTTGGAGGTCGCTGAGTAGTGCGCGAGCAAAATTTAAGCTACAACAAGGCAAGGCTTGACC
GACAATTGCATGAAGAATCTGCTTAGGGTTAGGCGTTTTGCGCTGCTTCGCGATGTACGGGCCAGATATA
CGCGTTGACATTGATTATTGACTAGTTATTAATAGTAATCAATTACGGGGTCATTAGTTCATAGCCCATA
TATGGAGTTCCGCGTTACATAACTTACGGTAAATGGCCCGCCTGGCTGACCGCCCAACGACCCCCGCCCA
TTGACGTCAATAATGACGTATGTTCCCATAGTAACGCCAATAGGGACTTTCCATTGACGTCAATGGGTGG
AGTATTTACGGTAAACTGCCCACTTGGCAGTACATCAAGTGTATC
Features (pLannotate 1.2.2; 15 found; start..end, strand, type, name):
    132..335     +  promoter       CMV promoter: human cytomegalovirus (CMV) immediate early promoter
    377..395     +  promoter       T7 promoter: promoter for bacteriophage T7 RNA polymerase
    466..3708    +  CDS            cas9: CAS9_NEIMA - Experimental evidence at protein level: Swiss-Prot protein existence level 1. CRISPR (clustered regularly interspaced short palindromic repeat) is an adaptive immune system that provides protection against mobile genetic elements (viruses, transposable elements and conjugative plasmids). CRISPR clusters contain spacers, sequences complementary to antecedent mobile elements, and target invading nucleic acids. CRISPR clusters are transcribed and processed into CRISPR RNA (crRNA). In type II CRISPR systems correct processing of pre-crRNA requires a trans- encoded small RNA (tracrRNA)
   3826..4050    +  polyA_signal   bGH poly(A) signal: bovine growth hormone polyadenylation signal
   4054..4075    +  promoter       SV40 promoter (fragment): SV40 enhancer and early promoter
   4080..4096    +  misc_feature   MCS (fragment): pBluescript multiple cloning site
   4145..4161    -  protein_bind   lac operator: The lac repressor binds to the lac operator to inhibit transcription in E. coli. This inhibition can be relieved by adding lactose or isopropyl-β-D-thiogalactopyranoside (IPTG). lac repressor encoded by lacI
   4169..4199    -  promoter       lac promoter: promoter for the E. coli lac operon
   4214..4235    -  protein_bind   CAP binding site: CAP binding activates transcription in the presence of cAMP. E. coli catabolite activator protein
   4248..4340    -  CDS            lacI (fragment): lac repressor; lacI; The lac repressor binds to the lac operator to inhibit transcription in E. coli. This inhibition can be relieved by adding lactose or isopropyl-β-D-thiogalactopyranoside (IPTG).
   4523..5111    -  rep_origin     ori: high-copy-number ColE1/pMB1/pBR322/pUC origin of replication
   5282..6142    -  CDS            AmpR: β-lactamase; bla; confers resistance to ampicillin, carbenicillin, and related antibiotics
   6143..6247    -  promoter       AmpR promoter: bla
   6318..6362    -  misc_feature   bom (fragment): basis of mobility region from pBR322
   6517..131     +  enhancer       CMV enhancer (across the origin): human cytomegalovirus immediate early enhancer
