[The description below was written by a language model from this plasmid's Addgene catalogue record and pLannotate feature annotations shown in this document.]
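Description:
NcCas9 is a mammalian expression plasmid of about 6.8 kb, built on a pCMV backbone, that carries a human codon-optimized, synthetic coding sequence for the Cas9 nuclease of Neisseria cinerea. It is propagated in E. coli through a high-copy ColE1/pUC-type origin and selected with ampicillin via the β-lactamase gene and its native promoter. No intact mammalian selection marker is annotated: only a short fragment of the SV40 promoter appears downstream of the expression cassette, together with remnants of lac regulatory elements, a lacI fragment, a pBluescript polylinker fragment and a bom fragment that are backbone carry-overs.

The expression cassette consists of the CMV immediate-early enhancer (which spans the numbering origin of the circular sequence) and promoter, followed by a T7 promoter, the roughly 3.2 kb Cas9 open reading frame, and a bovine growth hormone polyadenylation signal. The T7 promoter sits between the CMV promoter and the coding sequence, so it could in principle support in vitro transcription of the nuclease mRNA, although the record does not state this use. The automated annotation labels the open reading frame by similarity to the Neisseria meningitidis Cas9 entry, reflecting the relatedness of these compact type II orthologs rather than the true source species. No nuclear localization signals or epitope tags are annotated, though unannotated sequence flanks the matched region, so their presence cannot be determined. No guide RNA cassette or U6 promoter is listed, so the guide must be supplied from a separate construct. The plasmid is intended for genome editing in human cells.
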