Addgene plasmid #194093: NcCas9
Purpose: Expresses human codon optimized NcCas9. Genome editing in human cells.
Depositing lab: Zhanjun Li. Depositing organization: Jilin University. Publication: Versatile and efficient genome editing with Neisseria cinerea Cas9. Liu Z, Chen S, Xie W, Yu H, Lai L, Li Z. Commun Biol. 2022 Nov 26;5(1):1296. doi: 10.1038/s42003-022-04258-z. PubMed 36435853.
Backbone
  Vector backbone: pCMV
  Backbone size w/o insert (bp): 3300
  Total vector size (bp): 6765
  Vector type: Mammalian Expression
Growth in bacteria
  Bacterial resistance: Ampicillin, 100 μg/mL
  Growth temperature: 37°C
  Growth strain: DH5alpha
  Copy number: Unknown
Gene/Insert
  Gene/Insert name: NcCas9
  Species: Synthetic
  Insert size (bp): 3300
  Promoter: CMV
  Cloning method: Gateway Cloning
  Sequencing primers: 5′ taatacgactcactatagg; 3′ tagaaggcacagtcgaggctgat
Resource information
  A portion of this plasmid was derived from a plasmid made by: NcCas9 synthesized by Genscript Biotech.
Terms and licenses: Academic/Nonprofit Terms; Industry Terms: Not Available to Industry
How to cite: NcCas9 was a gift from Zhanjun Li (Addgene plasmid # 194093 ; http://n2t.net/addgene:194093 ; RRID:Addgene_194093)
